Addgene plasmid #17837: pDL14
Depositing lab: Jay Keasling. Depositing organization: University of California, Berkeley. Publication: Marker and promoter effects on heterologous expression in Aspergillus nidulans. Lubertozzi D, Keasling JD. Appl Microbiol Biotechnol. 2006 Oct . 72(5):1014-23. 10.1007/s00253-006-0368-8 PubMed 16699756.
Backbone
  Vector backbone: pCN2
  Backbone manufacturer: Nancy Keller, University of Wisconsin-Madison
  Vector type: Synthetic Biology ; A. nidulans
Growth in bacteria
  Bacterial resistance: Ampicillin, 100 μg/mL
  Growth temperature: 37°C
  Growth strain: DH5alpha
  Copy number: Unknown
Gene/Insert
  Gene/Insert name: gpdA promoter, lacZ, trpC (alt names: glyceraldehyde-3-phosphate dehydrogenase; β-galactosidase monomer; nutritional selection marker)
  Species: A. nidulans, E. coli
  Cloning method: Restriction Enzyme
  Sequencing primers: 5′ n/a; 3′ n/a
Resource information
  A portion of this plasmid was derived from a plasmid made by: Fungal Genetics Stock Center of University of Kansas
Terms and licenses: Academic/Nonprofit Terms; Industry Terms: Not Available to Industry
How to cite: pDL14 was a gift from Jay Keasling (Addgene plasmid # 17837 ; http://n2t.net/addgene:17837 ; RRID:Addgene_17837)
