[The description below was written by a language model from this plasmid's Addgene catalogue record.]
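Description:
pDL14 is a reporter plasmid for heterologous expression studies in the filamentous fungus Aspergillus nidulans, built on the pCN2 backbone and catalogued as a synthetic biology vector. It is propagated in E. coli under ampicillin selection. The record gives the copy number as unknown and does not state the bacterial origin of replication, the total plasmid size, or whether any fungal replication element is present. No feature table is provided, so the order and orientation of the parts cannot be described.

The payload combines three elements from two species. The gpdA promoter comes from the A. nidulans glyceraldehyde-3-phosphate dehydrogenase gene and is widely used as a strong constitutive promoter in filamentous fungi. The E. coli lacZ gene encodes the β-galactosidase monomer, a standard enzymatic reporter whose activity can be measured quantitatively. The insert listing suggests that gpdA drives lacZ, although the record does not spell out this arrangement. The third element, A. nidulans trpC, is described as a nutritional selection marker. It functions in tryptophan biosynthesis, so it allows transformants to be recovered by complementation of a tryptophan-auxotrophic recipient strain rather than by drug resistance. A terminator for the reporter is not mentioned.

The associated work examined how the choice of selection marker and promoter affects heterologous expression in A. nidulans. pDL14 fits as one member of such a comparison, pairing the gpdA promoter with the trpC marker and using β-galactosidase output as the measure of expression. The construct was assembled by restriction enzyme cloning, and part of it derives from a plasmid obtained from a fungal genetics stock collection.
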