>Addgene plasmid #17837 | pDL14 | addgene partial sequence | sequence record 23759 | 17837 with LacZ-R
CTCGCGCTTCGGCCCGCTTCTGGTGCCGGAAACCAGGCAAAGCGCCATTCGCCATTCAGGCTGCGCAACT
GTTGGGAAGGGCGATCGGTGCGGGCCTCTTCGCTATTACGCCAGCTGGCGAAAGGGGGATGTGCTGCAAG
GCGATTAAGTTGGGTAACGCCAGGGTTTTCCCAGTCACGACGTTGTAAAACGACCATGGTGATGTCTGCT
CAAGCGGGGTAGCTGTTAGTCAAGCTGCGATGAAGTGGGAAAGCTCGAACTGAAAGGTTCAAAGGAATAA
GGGATGGGAAGGATGGAGTATGGATGTAGCAAAGTACTTACTTAGGGGAAATAAAGGTTCTTGGATGGGA
AGATGAATATACTGAAGATGGGAAAAGAAAGAGAAAAGAAAAGAGCAGCTGGTGGGGAGAGCAGGAAAAT
ATGGCAACAAATGTTGGACTGACGCAACGACCTTGTCAACCCCGCCGACACACCGGGCGGACAGACGGGG
CAAAGCTGCCTACCAGGGACTGAGGGACCTCAGCAGGTCGAGTGCAGAGCACCGGATGGGTCGACTGCCA
GCTTGTGTTCCCGGTCTGCGCCGCTGGCACNNCCCNTNNNNTTGTTCNGNTTTCNTACNCCGGGCAAAGC
AGGAGAGGCACGATNTTTGNNCGCCCTACAGATGCCGAATGGGCCAATTAGGGAGCTTACGCGCCGGGTA
CTCGCTCTACTACTTCGAAAGTCTTNTCTGNTNNTNTTNCNAANCNAACATGGANTCTTNCTAGTATGCT
GTTTTTCCAAGGTTACCCCNGTNCATCCCTCCTATGCGTATNAAACCCATCCGANCNAATTCGGA
